>Addgene plasmid #121300 | pUC57-Kan_FR13_00057131 | depositor full sequence | sequence record 238092 | pUC57-Kan_FR13_00057131 sequence 2894 bps
TCGCGCGTTTCGGTGATGACGGTGAAAACCTCTGACACATGCAGCTCCCGGAGACGGTCACAGCTTGTCT
GTAAGCGGATGCCGGGAGCAGACAAGCCCGTCAGGGCGCGTCAGCGGGTGTTGGCGGGTGTCGGGGCTGG
CTTAACTATGCGGCATCAGAGCAGATTGTACTGAGAGTGCACCATATGCGGTGTGAAATACCGCACAGAT
GCGTAAGGAGAAAATACCGCATCAGGCGCCATTCGCCATTCAGGCTGCGCAACTGTTGGGAAGGGCGATC
GGTGCGGGCCTCTTCGCTATTACGCCAGCTGGCGAAAGGGGGATGTGCTGCAAGGCGATTAAGTTGGGTA
ACGCCAGGGTTTTCCCAGTCACGACGTTGTAAAACGACGGCCAGTGAATTGACGCGTATTGGGATTTGGT
CTCTAATGCATGGTTGGCAATGGTGTATTGTTACTGTTTTTTATCAAGGTAGATCTACTGGTGAAACTTT
TCCAACTGCTAAAAAAGTTGGTAGAAAATATGAATTTCCAGGTGAAGGTAAAAGATATGCTCCATATAAA
TTTGTTTGTGATGATCAATGTAAATGTGTTTCTGCTGGTAGACCATTTTTGACTGGTATGAGATTGGAAG
GTCAAGGTCATGTTCCAAAAGCTAAACATGAATGAGCTTAGAGACCAAGTTCCATCCCAATGGCGCGCCG
AGCTTGGCTCGAGCATGGTCATAGCTGTTTCCTGTGTGAAATTGTTATCCGCTCACAATTCCACACAACA
TACGAGCCGGAAGCATAAAGTGTAAAGCCTGGGGTGCCTAATGAGTGAGCTAACTCACATTAATTGCGTT
GCGCTCACTGCCCGCTTTCCAGTCGGGAAACCTGTCGTGCCAGCTGCATTAATGAATCGGCCAACGCGCG
GGGAGAGGCGGTTTGCGTATTGGGCGCTCTTCCGCTTCCTCGCTCACTGACTCGCTGCGCTCGGTCGTTC
GGCTGCGGCGAGCGGTATCAGCTCACTCAAAGGCGGTAATACGGTTATCCACAGAATCAGGGGATAACGC
AGGAAAGAACATGTGAGCAAAAGGCCAGCAAAAGGCCAGGAACCGTAAAAAGGCCGCGTTGCTGGCGTTT
TTCCATAGGCTCCGCCCCCCTGACGAGCATCACAAAAATCGACGCTCAAGTCAGAGGTGGCGAAACCCGA
CAGGACTATAAAGATACCAGGCGTTTCCCCCTGGAAGCTCCCTCGTGCGCTCTCCTGTTCCGACCCTGCC
GCTTACCGGATACCTGTCCGCCTTTCTCCCTTCGGGAAGCGTGGCGCTTTCTCATAGCTCACGCTGTAGG
TATCTCAGTTCGGTGTAGGTCGTTCGCTCCAAGCTGGGCTGTGTGCACGAACCCCCCGTTCAGCCCGACC
GCTGCGCCTTATCCGGTAACTATCGTCTTGAGTCCAACCCGGTAAGACACGACTTATCGCCACTGGCAGC
AGCCACTGGTAACAGGATTAGCAGAGCGAGGTATGTAGGCGGTGCTACAGAGTTCTTGAAGTGGTGGCCT
AACTACGGCTACACTAGAAGAACAGTATTTGGTATCTGCGCTCTGCTGAAGCCAGTTACCTTCGGAAAAA
GAGTTGGTAGCTCTTGATCCGGCAAACAAACCACCGCTGGTAGCGGTGGTTTTTTTGTTTGCAAGCAGCA
GATTACGCGCAGAAAAAAAGGATCTCAAGAAGATCCTTTGATCTTTTCTACGGGGTCTGACGCTCAGTGG
AACGAAAACTCACGTTAAGGGATTTTGGTCATGAGATTATCAAAAAGGATCTTCACCTAGATCCTTTTAA
ATTAAAAATGAAGTTTTAAATCAATCTAAAGTATATATGAGTAAACTTGGTCTGACAGTTAGAAAAACTC
ATCGAGCATCAAATGAAACTGCAATTTATTCATATCAGGATTATCAATACCATATTTTTGAAAAAGCCGT
TTCTGTAATGAAGGAGAAAACTCACCGAGGCAGTTCCATAGGATGGCAAGATCCTGGTATCGGTCTGCGA
TTCCGACTCGTCCAACATCAATACAACCTATTAATTTCCCCTCGTCAAAAATAAGGTTATCAAGTGAGAA
ATCACCATGAGTGACGACTGAATCCGGTGAGAATGGCAAAAGTTTATGCATTTCTTTCCAGACTTGTTCA
ACAGGCCAGCCATTACGCTCGTCATCAAAATCACTCGCATCAACCAAACCGTTATTCATTCGTGATTGCG
CCTGAGCGAGACGAAATACGCGATCGCTGTTAAAAGGACAATTACAAACAGGAATCGAATGCAACCGGCG
CAGGAACACTGCCAGCGCATCAACAATATTTTCACCTGAATCAGGATATTCTTCTAATACCTGGAATGCT
GTTTTCCCAGGGATCGCAGTGGTGAGTAACCATGCATCATCAGGAGTACGGATAAAATGCTTGATGGTCG
GAAGAGGCATAAATTCCGTCAGCCAGTTTAGTCTGACCATCTCATCTGTAACATCATTGGCAACGCTACC
TTTGCCATGTTTCAGAAACAACTCTGGCGCATCGGGCTTCCCATACAATCGATAGATTGTCGCACCTGAT
TGCCCGACATTATCGCGAGCCCATTTATACCCATATAAATCAGCATCCATGTTGGAATTTAATCGCGGCC
TAGAGCAAGACGTTTCCCGTTGAATATGGCTCATACTCTTCCTTTTTCAATATTATTGAAGCATTTATCA
GGGTTATTGTCTCATGAGCGGATACATATTTGAATGTATTTAGAAAAATAAACAAATAGGGGTTCCGCGC
ACATTTCCCCGAAAAGTGCCACCTGACGTCTAAGAAACCATTATTATCATGACATTAACCTATAAAAATA
GGCGTATCACGAGGCCCTTTCGTC
Features (pLannotate 1.2.2; 10 found; start..end, strand, type, name):
    137..236     +  misc_feature   bom (fragment): basis of mobility region from pBR322
    242..399     -  CDS            lacZα (fragment): LacZα fragment of β-galactosidase; lacZ fragment
    742..758     -  protein_bind   lac operator: The lac repressor binds to the lac operator to inhibit transcription in E. coli. This inhibition can be relieved by adding lactose or isopropyl-β-D-thiogalactopyranoside (IPTG). lac repressor encoded by lacI
    766..796     -  promoter       lac promoter: promoter for the E. coli lac operon
    811..832     -  protein_bind   CAP binding site: CAP binding activates transcription in the presence of cAMP. E. coli catabolite activator protein
    845..937     -  CDS            lacI (fragment): lac repressor; lacI; The lac repressor binds to the lac operator to inhibit transcription in E. coli. This inhibition can be relieved by adding lactose or isopropyl-β-D-thiogalactopyranoside (IPTG).
   1120..1708    -  rep_origin     ori: high-copy-number ColE1/pMB1/pBR322/pUC origin of replication
   1879..2694    -  CDS            KanR: aminoglycoside phosphotransferase; aph(3')-Ia; confers resistance to kanamycin in bacteria or G418 (Geneticin®) in eukaryotes
   2695..2799    -  promoter       AmpR promoter: bla
   2894..35      +  CDS            rop (fragment) (across the origin): Rop protein, which maintains plasmids at low copy number; rop
