[The description below was written by a language model from this plasmid's Addgene catalogue record and pLannotate feature annotations shown in this document.]
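Description:
pUC57-Kan_FR13_00057131 is a small, high-copy E. coli cloning plasmid that serves as a Level 0 Golden Gate-compatible module carrying FR13_00057131, a sequence from the rice blast fungus Magnaporthe oryzae. It belongs to a clone resource of M. oryzae effectors that share sequence and structural similarity across host-specific lineages. The backbone is pUC57-Kan (about 2.6 kb), and the full depositor sequence is about 2.9 kb, which implies a short insert of roughly 270 bp. Replication relies on the pUC-type ColE1/pMB1 origin. Selection is by kanamycin, through an aph(3')-Ia aminoglycoside phosphotransferase gene that the annotation places downstream of a bla (AmpR) promoter. Short remnants of bom, rop and lacI are also detected; these are backbone leftovers rather than functional units.

The insert was placed at the EcoRV site within the lacZα region. The feature table is consistent with this: only a fragment of lacZα is annotated, and it is separated from the lac promoter, lac operator and CAP binding site by an unannotated gap where the insert would lie. Disruption of lacZα is the basis of the blue/white screening marker listed for the backbone, and the flanking M13 primer sites allow the insert to be sequenced. The insert itself is not annotated in the feature table. The record also does not state which Type IIS enzyme sites or overhangs flank it, whether a signal peptide or stop codon is included, or any expression promoter intended for use in plants or fungi. As a Level 0 part, the plasmid is meant as a storage and donor vector from which the effector sequence can be assembled with promoters, tags and terminators into higher-level Golden Gate expression constructs.
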