Addgene plasmid #121300: pUC57-Kan_FR13_00057131
Purpose: Level 0 Golden-Gate compatible vector
Depositing lab: Sophien Kamoun. Depositing organization: Sainsbury Laboratory, Norwich. Publication: A Clone Resource of Magnaporthe oryzae Effectors That Share Sequence and Structural Similarities Across Host-Specific Lineages. Petit-Houdenot Y, Langner T, Harant A, Win J, Kamoun S. Mol Plant Microbe Interact. 2020 Aug;33(8):1032-1035. doi: 10.1094/MPMI-03-20-0052-A. Epub 2020 Jun 22. PubMed 32460610.
Backbone
  Vector backbone: pUC57-Kan
  Backbone size w/o insert (bp): 2626
  Vector type: Golden Gate
  Selectable markers: lacZ
Growth in bacteria
  Bacterial resistance: Kanamycin, 50 μg/mL
  Growth temperature: 37°C
  Growth strain: DH5alpha
  Copy number: High Copy
Gene/Insert
  Gene/Insert name: FR13_00057131
  Mutation: Magnaporthe oryzae
  Cloning method: Restriction Enzyme; 5′ cloning site EcoRV (unknown if destroyed); 3′ cloning site EcoRV (unknown if destroyed)
  Sequencing primers: 5′ M13Fw; 3′ M13Rv
Terms and licenses: Academic/Nonprofit Terms; Industry Terms: Not Available to Industry
How to cite: pUC57-Kan_FR13_00057131 was a gift from Sophien Kamoun (Addgene plasmid # 121300 ; http://n2t.net/addgene:121300 ; RRID:Addgene_121300)
