>Addgene plasmid #121300 | pUC57-Kan_FR13_00057131 | depositor partial sequence | sequence record 230852 | FR13_00057131
TTGGTCTCTAATGCATGGTTGGCAATGGTGTATTGTTACTGTTTTTTATCAAGGTAGATCTACTGGTGAA
ACTTTTCCAACTGCTAAAAAAGTTGGTAGAAAATATGAATTTCCAGGTGAAGGTAAAAGATATGCTCCAT
ATAAATTTGTTTGTGATGATCAATGTAAATGTGTTTCTGCTGGTAGACCATTTTTGACTGGTATGAGATT
GGAAGGTCAAGGTCATGTTCCAAAAGCTAAACATGAATGAGCTTAGAGACCAA
