>Addgene plasmid #121300 | pUC57-Kan_FR13_00057131 | depositor partial sequence | sequence record 230853 | empty_vector
TCGCGCGTTTCGGTGATGACGGTGAAAACCTCTGACACATGCAGCTCCCGGAGACGGTCACAGCTTGTCT
GTAAGCGGATGCCGGGAGCAGACAAGCCCGTCAGGGCGCGTCAGCGGGTGTTGGCGGGTGTCGGGGCTGG
CTTAACTATGCGGCATCAGAGCAGATTGTACTGAGAGTGCACCATATGCGGTGTGAAATACCGCACAGAT
GCGTAAGGAGAAAATACCGCATCAGGCGCCATTCGCCATTCAGGCTGCGCAACTGTTGGGAAGGGCGATC
GGTGCGGGCCTCTTCGCTATTACGCCAGCTGGCGAAAGGGGGATGTGCTGCAAGGCGATTAAGTTGGGTA
ACGCCAGGGTTTTCCCAGTCACGACGTTGTAAAACGACGGCCAGTGAATTGACGCGTATTGGGATATCCC
AATGGCGCGCCGAGCTTGGCTCGAGCATGGTCATAGCTGTTTCCTGTGTGAAATTGTTATCCGCTCACAA
TTCCACACAACATACGAGCCGGAAGCATAAAGTGTAAAGCCTGGGGTGCCTAATGAGTGAGCTAACTCAC
ATTAATTGCGTTGCGCTCACTGCCCGCTTTCCAGTCGGGAAACCTGTCGTGCCAGCTGCATTAATGAATC
GGCCAACGCGCGGGGAGAGGCGGTTTGCGTATTGGGCGCTCTTCCGCTTCCTCGCTCACTGACTCGCTGC
GCTCGGTCGTTCGGCTGCGGCGAGCGGTATCAGCTCACTCAAAGGCGGTAATACGGTTATCCACAGAATC
AGGGGATAACGCAGGAAAGAACATGTGAGCAAAAGGCCAGCAAAAGGCCAGGAACCGTAAAAAGGCCGCG
TTGCTGGCGTTTTTCCATAGGCTCCGCCCCCCTGACGAGCATCACAAAAATCGACGCTCAAGTCAGAGGT
GGCGAAACCCGACAGGACTATAAAGATACCAGGCGTTTCCCCCTGGAAGCTCCCTCGTGCGCTCTCCTGT
TCCGACCCTGCCGCTTACCGGATACCTGTCCGCCTTTCTCCCTTCGGGAAGCGTGGCGCTTTCTCATAGC
TCACGCTGTAGGTATCTCAGTTCGGTGTAGGTCGTTCGCTCCAAGCTGGGCTGTGTGCACGAACCCCCCG
TTCAGCCCGACCGCTGCGCCTTATCCGGTAACTATCGTCTTGAGTCCAACCCGGTAAGACACGACTTATC
GCCACTGGCAGCAGCCACTGGTAACAGGATTAGCAGAGCGAGGTATGTAGGCGGTGCTACAGAGTTCTTG
AAGTGGTGGCCTAACTACGGCTACACTAGAAGAACAGTATTTGGTATCTGCGCTCTGCTGAAGCCAGTTA
CCTTCGGAAAAAGAGTTGGTAGCTCTTGATCCGGCAAACAAACCACCGCTGGTAGCGGTGGTTTTTTTGT
TTGCAAGCAGCAGATTACGCGCAGAAAAAAAGGATCTCAAGAAGATCCTTTGATCTTTTCTACGGGGTCT
GACGCTCAGTGGAACGAAAACTCACGTTAAGGGATTTTGGTCATGAGATTATCAAAAAGGATCTTCACCT
AGATCCTTTTAAATTAAAAATGAAGTTTTAAATCAATCTAAAGTATATATGAGTAAACTTGGTCTGACAG
TTAGAAAAACTCATCGAGCATCAAATGAAACTGCAATTTATTCATATCAGGATTATCAATACCATATTTT
TGAAAAAGCCGTTTCTGTAATGAAGGAGAAAACTCACCGAGGCAGTTCCATAGGATGGCAAGATCCTGGT
ATCGGTCTGCGATTCCGACTCGTCCAACATCAATACAACCTATTAATTTCCCCTCGTCAAAAATAAGGTT
ATCAAGTGAGAAATCACCATGAGTGACGACTGAATCCGGTGAGAATGGCAAAAGTTTATGCATTTCTTTC
CAGACTTGTTCAACAGGCCAGCCATTACGCTCGTCATCAAAATCACTCGCATCAACCAAACCGTTATTCA
TTCGTGATTGCGCCTGAGCGAGACGAAATACGCGATCGCTGTTAAAAGGACAATTACAAACAGGAATCGA
ATGCAACCGGCGCAGGAACACTGCCAGCGCATCAACAATATTTTCACCTGAATCAGGATATTCTTCTAAT
ACCTGGAATGCTGTTTTCCCAGGGATCGCAGTGGTGAGTAACCATGCATCATCAGGAGTACGGATAAAAT
GCTTGATGGTCGGAAGAGGCATAAATTCCGTCAGCCAGTTTAGTCTGACCATCTCATCTGTAACATCATT
GGCAACGCTACCTTTGCCATGTTTCAGAAACAACTCTGGCGCATCGGGCTTCCCATACAATCGATAGATT
GTCGCACCTGATTGCCCGACATTATCGCGAGCCCATTTATACCCATATAAATCAGCATCCATGTTGGAAT
TTAATCGCGGCCTAGAGCAAGACGTTTCCCGTTGAATATGGCTCATACTCTTCCTTTTTCAATATTATTG
AAGCATTTATCAGGGTTATTGTCTCATGAGCGGATACATATTTGAATGTATTTAGAAAAATAAACAAATA
GGGGTTCCGCGCACATTTCCCCGAAAAGTGCCACCTGACGTCTAAGAAACCATTATTATCATGACATTAA
CCTATAAAAATAGGCGTATCACGAGGCCCTTTCGTC
