>Addgene plasmid #121300 | pUC57-Kan_FR13_00057131 | addgene partial sequence | sequence record 238093 | M13-F20 5'-TGTAAAACGACGGCCAGT-3'
TTGGTCTCTAATGCATGGTTGGCAATGGTGTATTGTTACTGTTTTTTATCAAGGTAGATCTACTGGTGAA
ACTTTTCCAACTGCTAAAAAAGTTGGTAGAAAATATGAATTTCCAGGTGAAGGTAAAAGATATGCTCCAT
ATAAATTTGTTTGTGATGATCAATGTAAATGTGTTTCTGCTGGTAGACCATTTTTGACTGGTATGAGATT
GGAAGGTCAAGGTCATGTTCCAAAAGCTAAACATGAATGAGCTTAGAGACCAAGTTCCATCCCAATGGCG
CGCCGAGCTTGGCTCGAGCATGGTCATAGCTGTTTCCTGTGTGAAATTGTTATCCGCTCACAATTCCACA
CAACATACGAGCCGGAAGCATAAAGTGTAAAGCCTGGGGTGCCTAATGAGTGAGCTAACTCACATTAATT
GCGTTGCGCTCACTGCCCGCTTTCCAGTCGGGAAACCTGTCGTGCCAGCTGCATTAATGAATCGGCCAAC
GCGCGGGGAGAGGCGGTTTGCGTATTGGGCGCTCTTCCGCTTCCTCGCTCACTGACTCGCTGCGCTCGGT
CGTTCGGCTGCGGCGAGCGGTATCAGCTCACTCAAAGGCGGTAATACGGTTATCCACAGAATCAGGGGAT
AACGCAGGAAAGAACATGTGAGCAAAAGGCCAGCAAAAGGCCAGGAACCGTAAAAAGGCCGCGTTGCTGG
CGTTTTTCCATAGGCTCCGCCCCCCTGACGAGCATCACAAAAATCGACGCTCAAGTCAGAGGTGGCGAAA
CCCGACAGGACTATAAAGATACCAGGCGTTTCCCCCTGGAAGCTCCCTCGTGCGCTCTCCTGTTCCGACC
CTGCCGCTTACCGGATACCTGTCCGCCTTTCTCCCTTCGGGAAGCGTGGCGCTTTCTCATAGCTCACGCT
GTAG
